>Addgene plasmid #149390 | pCRISPR2_+5D | depositor full sequence | sequence record 292025 | pCRISPR2_+5D sequence 7069 bps
ACCAAAATCCCTTAACGTGAGTTTTCGTTCCACTGAGCGTCAGACCCCGTAGAAAAGATCAAAGGATCTT
CTTGAGATCCTTTTTTTCTGCGCGTAATCTGCTGCTTGCAAACAAAAAAACCACCGCTACCAGCGGTGGT
TTGTTTGCCGGATCAAGAGCTACCAACTCTTTTTCCGAAGGTAACTGGCTTCAGCAGAGCGCAGATACCA
AATACTGTCCTTCTAGTGTAGCCGTAGTTAGGCCACCACTTCAAGAACTCTGTAGCACCGCCTACATACC
TCGCTCTGCTAATCCTGTTACCAGTGGCTGCTGCCAGTGGCGATAAGTCGTGTCTTACCGGGTTGGACTC
AAGACGATAGTTACCGGATAAGGCGCAGCGGTCGGGCTGAACGGGGGGTTCGTGCACACAGCCCAGCTTG
GAGCGAACGACCTACACCGAACTGAGATACCTACAGCGTGAGCTATGAGAAAGCGCCACGCTTCCCGAAG
GGAGAAAGGCGGACAGGTATCCGGTAAGCGGCAGGGTCGGAACAGGAGAGCGCACGAGGGAGCTTCCAGG
GGGAAACGCCTGGTATCTTTATAGTCCTGTCGGGTTTCGCCACCTCTGACTTGAGCGTCGATTTTTGTGA
TGCTCGTCAGGGGGGCGGAGCCTATGGAAAAACGCCAGCAACGCGGCCTTTTTACGGTTCCTGGCCTTTT
GCTGGCCTTTTGCTCACATAAGCTAGCTTATCGGCCAGCCTCGCAGAGCAGGATTCCCGTTGAGCACCGC
CAGGTGCGAATAAGGGACAGTGAAGAAGGAACACCCGCTCGCGGGTGGGCCTACTTCACCTATCCTGCCC
GGCTGACGCCGTTGGATACACCAAGGAAAGTCTACACGAACCCTTTGGCAAAATCCTGTATATCGTGCGA
AAAAGGATGGATATACCGAAAAAATCGCTATAATGACCCCGAAGCAGGGTTATGCAGCGGAAAGTATACC
TTAAGGAATCCCCAAATTATGACAACTTGACGGCTACATCATTCACTTTTTCTTCACAACCGGCACGGAA
CTCGCTCGGGCTGGCCCCGGTGCATTTTTTAAATACCCGCGAGAAATAGAGTTGATCGTCAAAACCAACA
TTGCGACCGACGGTGGCGATAGGCATCCGGGTGGTGCTCAAAAGCAGCTTCGCCTGGCTGATACGTTGGT
CCTCGCGCCAGCTTAAGACGCTAATCCCTAACTGCTGGCGGAAAAGATGTGACAGACGCGACGGCGACAA
GCAAACATGCTGTGCGACGCTGGCGATATCAAAATTGCTGTCTGCCAGGTGATCGCTGATGTACTGACAA
GCCTCGCGTACCCGATTATCCATCGGTGGATGGAGCGACTCGTTAATCGCTTCCATGCGCCGCAGTAACA
ATTGCTCAAGCAGATTTATCGCCAGCAGCTCCGAATAGCGCCCTTCCCCTTGCCCGGCGTTAATGATTTG
CCCAAACAGGTCGCTGAAATGCGGCTGGTGCGCTTCATCCGGGCGAAAGAACCCCGTATTGGCAAATATT
GACGGCCAGTTAAGCCATTCATGCCAGTAGGCGCGCGGACGAAAGTAAACCCACTGGTGATACCATTCGC
GAGCCTCCGGATGACGACCGTAGTGATGAATCTCTCCTGGCGGGAACAGCAAAATATCACCCGGTCGGCA
AACAAATTCTCGTCCCTGATTTTTCACCACCCCCTGACCGCGAATGGTGAGATTGAGAATATAACCTTTC
ATTCCCAGCGGTCGGTCGATAAAAAAATCGAGATAACCGTTGGCCTCAATCGGCGTTAAACCCGCCACCA
GATGGGCATTAAACGAGTATCCCGGCAGCAGGGGATCATTTTGCGCTTCAGCCATACTTTTCATACTCCC
GCCATTCAGAGAAGAAACCAATTGTCCATATTGCATCAGACATTGCCGTCACTGCGTCTTTTACTGGCTC
TTCTCGCTAACCAAACCGGTAACCCCGCTTATTAAAAGCATTCTGTAACAAAGCGGGACCAAAGCCATGA
CAAAAACGCGTAACAAAAGTGTCTATAATCACGGCAGAAAAGTCCACATTGATTATTTGCACGGCGTCAC
ACTTTGCTATGCCATAGCATTTTTATCCATAAGATTAGCGGATCCTACCTGACGCTTTTTATCGCAACTC
TCTACTGTTTCTCCATACCCGTTTTTTTGGGCTAGAAATAATTTTGTTTAACTTTAAGAAGGAGATATAC
ATACCCATGGATGCCTTGTCCGAAATCGAGGCGGGCCACCCGAGCCTGTAGCGCCGCTCCCTGGCGCGAC
GCCCCCGGCCTGGCCGGGGGCTTTGCGGCATCGCCCATCAAAAGACCTTTCGCGCCCGAACGGCACGGTT
GATCGCCGTCCCGGTCCTCGCGAAACGGCCGCCAATTGCCCGAAGCTTCCGACCCTTTTTTCGGACGATT
TCTTACGCCCTTATAAATCAGCAAGTTACGAGACCTCGAAAAAAGAGGGTTTCTGGCGGGAAAAACTCGG
TATTTCTTTTTCCTTCAAATGGTTAGCTATTAGGTTTTCGGAGCTAGTTCACTGCCGTGTAGGCAGCTAA
GAAAATCAGCCGGACGTTGTAGTAGTCGAGCGCGGTGTTCACTGCCGTGTAGGCAGCTAAGAAAGCCGGG
TGGTGACTTCTGGACGGCGTTCGTCAAGTTCACTGCCGTGTAGGCAGCTAAGAAAGACCTGGTTTTGGCC
GACACAGTGGCTGCGACGTTCACTGCCGTGTAGGCAGCTAAGAAACGGTCCTGCCAGTACTGCGGCAGGA
TCTGGTCGTTCACTGCCGTGTAGGCAGCTAAGAAAAGCCTGGCGCCCTTCGAGTCCATCCAGCCCGGGTT
CACTGCCGTGTAGGCAGCTAAGAAACATCCAATTCGCCGATCCGGCGCAAGCGCCCGGTTCACTGCCGTG
TAGGCAGCTAAGAAAACGAAGCAGATCGCCGAATGCGGCGTCAGCGCGTTCACTGCCGTGTAGGCAGCTA
AGAAAGTGGGTGCAAATCGCGATTCTGGTCGCGTCGTGTTCACTGCCGTGTAGGCAGCTAAGAAATGAAT
ATCAGCCTGCAAAGCGTCGTCGTAGTAGTTCACTGCCGTGTAGGCAGCTAAGAAAAAGCCGGGCCGATGT
TCGAGCCTGGCTGCGTGGTTCACTGCCGTGTAGGCAGCTAAGAAATGGACAATGCGCAGCCCAGGCGCTG
GATTTACGTTCACTGCCGTGTAGGCAGCTAAGAAAATGCGAGGCTGATCGAGGTGCGCGGTTCTGTTGTT
CACTGCCGTGTAGGCAGCTAAGAAAGTGCGCGGATGGCTGGTATCTCGAGCACGATTGTTCACTGCCGTG
TAGGCAGCTAAGAAAAGGCAAACAACGGAAAGATCACCACCGAAGGCGTTCACTGCCGTGTAGGCAGCTA
AGAAAAACGAAACAGGCCCAGCACAGCCGCTTGATAAGTTCACTGCCGTGTAGGCAGCTAAGAAAACAAG
ACGCTCATCGACGGCAGCATCGAGACGGTTCACTGCCGTGTAGGCAGCTAAGAAAAAGGTGACGATGCAC
AGCTGTTGCGCGCGGTTGTTCACTGCCGTGTAGGCAGCTAAGAAAATCCTCGAACAGCCCGGGTTCGGTC
GCCTCCAGTTCACTGCCGTGTAGGCAGCTAAGAAAAGGAGTTTGCGGCCCCGCTCCCTGCGGCTCTCGTT
CACTGCCGTGTAGGCAGCTAAGAAATTCACGGCGGGCTTGATGTCCGCGTCTACCTGGTTCACTGCCGTG
TAGGCAGCTAAGAAATTGCCGAGTACGATGCCTGATACATGAATCCAGTTCACTGCCGTGTAGGCAGCTA
AGAAACTCGAACCCACCTCGGCCACAACAGCCGCCGGGTTCGCTGCCGTCTAGGCAGAACCACCCTCCCC
ATCCCACTACCAAACATCCGAATATAAAGTTCCTACCCCGCCCGCCAGCCTCGCCCGTCCACGACAATGT
GCCTCGCTTGGAAGCTCACGCTCCTCACACAGACGAAAACGGGGTAGCGGCAATCGGCCATATCCGCTAA
ACAGTTGCCTTGGCGCAGAATTCGATAGATCCGATAGGGACAGGCCACGGTCAACATGGACGACATTTCT
CCCAGCGAACTGAAGACGATCCTTCACTGCATGCAAGCTTGGCACTGGCCGTCGTTTTACAACGTCGTGA
CTGGGAAAACCCTGGCGTTACCCAACTTAATCGCCTTGCAGCACATCCCCCTTTCGCCAGCTGGCGTAAT
AGCGAAGAGGCCCGCACCGATCGCCCTTCCCAACAGTTGCGCAGCCTGAAAGGCAGGCCGGGCCGTGGTG
GCCACGGCCTCTAGGCCAGATCCAGCGGCATCTGGGTTAGTCGAGCGCGGGCCGCTTCCCATGTCTCACC
AGGGCGAGCCTGTTTCGCGATCTCAGCATCTGAAATCTTCCCGGCCTTGCGCTTCGCTGGGGCCTTACCC
ACCGCCTTGGCGGGCTTCTTCGGTCCAAAACTGAACAACAGATGTGTGACCTTGCGCCCGGTCTTTCGCT
GCGCCCACTCCACCTGTAGCGGGCTGTGCTCGTTGATCTGCGTCACGGCTGGATCAAGCACTCGCAACTT
GAAGTCCTTGATCGAGGGATACCGGCCTTCCAGTTGAAACCACTTTCGCAGCTGGTCAATTTCTATTTCG
CGCTGGCCGATGCTGTCCCATTGCATGAGCAGCTCGTAAAGCCTGATCGCGTGGGTGCTGTCCATCTTGG
CCACGTCAGCCAAGGCGTATTTGGTGAACTGTTTGGTGAGTTCCGTCAGGTACGGCAGCATGTCTTTGGT
GAACCTGAGTTCTACACGGCCCTCACCCTCCCGGTAGATGATTGTTTGCACCCAGCCGGTAATCATCACA
CTCGGTCTTTTCCCCTTGCCATTGGGCTCTTGGGTTAACCGGACTTCCCGCCGTTTCAGGCGCAGGGCCG
CTTCTTTGAGCTGGTTGTAGGAAGATTCGATAGGGACACCCGCCATCGTCGCTATGTCCTCCGCCGTCAC
TGAATACATCACTTCATCGGTGACAGGCTCGCTCCTCTTCACCTGGCTAATACAGGCCAGAACGATCCGC
TGTTCCTGAACACTGAGGCGATACGCGGCCTCGACCAGGGCATTGCTTTTGTAAACCATTGGGGGTGAGG
CCACGTTCGACATTCCTTGTGTATAAGGGGACACTGTATCTGCGTCCCACAATACAACAAATCCGTCCCT
TTACAACAACAAATCCGTCCCTTCTTAACAACAAATCCGTCCCTTAATGGCAACAAATCCGTCCCTTTTT
AAACTCTACAGGCCACGGATTACGTGGCCTGTAGACGTCCTAAAAGGTTTAAAAGGGAAAAGGAAGAAAA
GGGTGGAAACGCAAAAAACGCACCACTACGTGGCCCCGTTGGGGCCGCATTTGTGCCCCTGAAGGGGCGG
GGGAGGCGTCTGGGCAATCCCCGTTTTACCAGTCCCCTATCGCCGCCTGAGAGGGCGCAGGAAGCGAGTA
ATCAGGGTATCGAGGCGGATTCACCCTTGGCGTCCAACCAGCGGCACCAGCGGCGCGAATTGACATAAGC
CTGTTCGGTTCGTAAACTGTAATGCAAGTAGCGTATGCGCTCACGCAACTGGTCCAGAACCTTGACCGAA
CGCAGCGGTGGTAACGGCGCAGTGGCGGTTTTCATGGCTTGTTATGACTGTTTTTTTGTACAGTCTATGC
CTCGGGCATCCAAGCAGCAAGCGCGTTACGCCGTGGGTCGATGTTTGATGTTATGGAGCAGCAACGATGT
TACGCAGCAGCAACGATGTTACGCAGCAGGGCAGTCGCCCTAAAACAAAGTTAGGTGGCTCAAGTATGGG
CATCATTCGCACATGTAGGCTCGGCCCTGACCAAGTCAAATCCATGCGGGCTGCTCTTGATCTTTTCGGT
CGTGAGTTCGGAGACGTAGCCACCTACTCCCAACATCAGCCGGACTCCGATTACCTCGGGAACTTGCTCC
GTAGTAAGACATTCATCGCGCTTGCTGCCTTCGACCAAGAAGCGGTTGTTGGCGCTCTCGCGGCTTACGT
TCTGCCCAGGTTTGAGCAGCCGCGTAGTGAGATCTATATCTATGATCTCGCAGTCTCCGGCGAGCACCGG
AGGCAGGGCATTGCCACCGCGCTCATCAATCTCCTCAAGCATGAGGCCAACGCGCTTGGTGCTTATGTGA
TCTACGTGCAAGCAGATTACGGTGACGATCCCGCAGTGGCTCTCTATACAAAGTTGGGCATACGGGAAGA
AGTGATGCACTTTGATATCGACCCAAGTACCGCCACCTAACAATTCGTTCAAGCCGAGATCGGCTTCCCG
GCCGCGGAGTTGTTCGGTAAATTGTCACAACGCCGCGGCCAATTCGACTCACCAGTCACAGAAAAGCATC
TTACGGATGGCATGACAGTAAGAGAATTATGCAGTGCTGCCATAACCATGAGTGATAACACTGCGGCCAA
CTTACTTCTGACAACGATCGGAGGACCGAAGGAGCTAACCGCTTTTTTGCACAACATGGGGGATCATGTA
ACTCGCCTTGATCGTTGGGAACCGGAGCTGAATGAAGCCATACCAAACGACGAGCGTGACACCACGATGC
CTGTAGCAATGGCAACAACGTTGCGCAAACTATTAACTGGCGAACTACTTACTCTAGCTTCCCGGCAACA
ATTAATAGACTGGATGGAGGCGGATAAAGTTGCAGGACCACTTCTGCGCTCGGCCCTTCCGGCTGGCTGG
TTTATTGCTGATAAATCTGGAGCCGGTGAGCGTGGGTCTCGCGGTATCATTGCAGCACTGGGGCCAGATG
GTAAGCCCTCCCGTATCGTAGTTATCTACACGACGGGGAGTCAGGCAACTATGGATGAACGAAATAGACA
GATCGCTGAGATAGGTGCCTCACTGATTAAGCATTGGTAACTGTCAGACCAAGTTTACTCATATATACTT
TAGATTGATTTAAAACTTCATTTTTAATTTAAAAGGATCTAGGTGAAGATCCTTTTTGATAATCTCATG
Features (pLannotate 1.2.2; 33 found; start..end, strand, type, name):
     72..660     +  rep_origin     ori: high-copy-number ColE1/pMB1/pBR322/pUC origin of replication
    732..840     -  oriT           oriT: incP origin of transfer
    997..1875    -  CDS            araC: L-arabinose regulatory protein; araC
   1902..2186    +  promoter       araBAD promoter: araBAD; promoter of the L-arabinose operon of E. coli; the araC regulatory gene is transcribed in the opposite direction (Guzman et al., 1995)
   2213..2235    +  RBS            RBS: efficient ribosome binding site from bacteriophage T7 gene 10 (Olins and Rangwala, 1989)
   2566..2593    +  ncRNA          CRISPR-DR4: Accession: RF01317 - CRISPR RNA direct repeat element
   2626..2653    +  ncRNA          CRISPR-DR4: Accession: RF01317 - CRISPR RNA direct repeat element
   2687..2714    +  ncRNA          CRISPR-DR4: Accession: RF01317 - CRISPR RNA direct repeat element
   2747..2774    +  ncRNA          CRISPR-DR4: Accession: RF01317 - CRISPR RNA direct repeat element
   2807..2834    +  ncRNA          CRISPR-DR4: Accession: RF01317 - CRISPR RNA direct repeat element
   2867..2894    +  ncRNA          CRISPR-DR4: Accession: RF01317 - CRISPR RNA direct repeat element
   2927..2954    +  ncRNA          CRISPR-DR4: Accession: RF01317 - CRISPR RNA direct repeat element
   2987..3014    +  ncRNA          CRISPR-DR4: Accession: RF01317 - CRISPR RNA direct repeat element
   3047..3074    +  ncRNA          CRISPR-DR4: Accession: RF01317 - CRISPR RNA direct repeat element
   3107..3134    +  ncRNA          CRISPR-DR4: Accession: RF01317 - CRISPR RNA direct repeat element
   3167..3194    +  ncRNA          CRISPR-DR4: Accession: RF01317 - CRISPR RNA direct repeat element
   3227..3254    +  ncRNA          CRISPR-DR4: Accession: RF01317 - CRISPR RNA direct repeat element
   3287..3314    +  ncRNA          CRISPR-DR4: Accession: RF01317 - CRISPR RNA direct repeat element
   3347..3374    +  ncRNA          CRISPR-DR4: Accession: RF01317 - CRISPR RNA direct repeat element
   3407..3434    +  ncRNA          CRISPR-DR4: Accession: RF01317 - CRISPR RNA direct repeat element
   3467..3494    +  ncRNA          CRISPR-DR4: Accession: RF01317 - CRISPR RNA direct repeat element
   3527..3554    +  ncRNA          CRISPR-DR4: Accession: RF01317 - CRISPR RNA direct repeat element
   3587..3614    +  ncRNA          CRISPR-DR4: Accession: RF01317 - CRISPR RNA direct repeat element
   3647..3674    +  ncRNA          CRISPR-DR4: Accession: RF01317 - CRISPR RNA direct repeat element
   3707..3734    +  ncRNA          CRISPR-DR4: Accession: RF01317 - CRISPR RNA direct repeat element
   3767..3794    +  ncRNA          CRISPR-DR4: Accession: RF01317 - CRISPR RNA direct repeat element
   3827..3854    +  ncRNA          CRISPR-DR4: Accession: RF01317 - CRISPR RNA direct repeat element
   4173..4320    +  CDS            lacZα (fragment): LacZα fragment of β-galactosidase; lacZ fragment
   4351..5184    -  CDS            pRO1600 Rep: replication protein for the broad-host-range plasmid pRO1600 from Pseudomonas aeruginosa&nbsp
   5198..5549    +  rep_origin     pRO1600 oriV: broad-host-range origin of replication from Pseudomonas aeruginosa plasmid pRO1600; requires the pRO1600 Rep protein for replication (West et al., 1994)
   5590..5618    +  promoter       Pc promoter: intI1 (promoter lies within the coding sequence); class 1 integron promoter
   5807..6340    +  CDS            GmR: gentamycin acetyltransferase; aacC1; confers resistance to gentamycin
   6417..6969    +  CDS            bla(M) (fragment): β-lactamase lacking the signal sequence; bla(M); allows cytosolic expression of β-lactamase
