>Addgene plasmid #149390 | pCRISPR2_+5D | addgene full sequence | sequence record 300624 | Addgene NGS Result
GGGTGCAAACAATCATCTACCGGGAGGGTGAGGGCCGTGTAGAACTCAGGTTCACCAAAGACATGCTGCC
GTACCTGACGGAACTCACCAAACAGTTCACCAAATACGCCTTGGCTGACGTGGCCAAGATGGACAGCACC
CACGCGATCAGGCTTTACGAGCTGCTCATGCAATGGGACAGCATCGGCCAGCGCGAAATAGAAATTGACC
AGCTGCGAAAGTGGTTTCAACTGGAAGGCCGGTATCCCTCGATCAAGGACTTCAAGTTGCGAGTGCTTGA
TCCAGCCGTGACGCAGATCAACGAGCACAGCCCGCTACAGGTGGAGTGGGCGCAGCGAAAGACCGGGCGC
AAGGTCACACATCTGTTGTTCAGTTTTGGACCGAAGAAGCCCGCCAAGGCGGTGGGTAAGGCCCCAGCGA
AGCGCAAGGCCGGGAAGATTTCAGATGCTGAGATCGCGAAACAGGCTCGCCCTGGTGAGACATGGGAAGC
GGCCCGCGCTCGACTAACCCAGATGCCGCTGGATCTGGCCTAGAGGCCGTGGCCACCACGGCCCGGCCTG
CCTTTCAGGCTGCGCAACTGTTGGGAAGGGCGATCGGTGCGGGCCTCTTCGCTATTACGCCAGCTGGCGA
AAGGGGGATGTGCTGCAAGGCGATTAAGTTGGGTAACGCCAGGGTTTTCCCAGTCACGACGTTGTAAAAC
GACGGCCAGTGCCAAGCTTGCATGCGAGTGAAGGATCGTCTTCAGTTCGCTGGGAGAAATGTCGTCCATG
TTGACCGTGGCCTGTCCCTATCGGATCTATCGAATTCTGCGCCAAGGCAACTGTTTAGCGGATATGGCCG
ATTGCCGCTACCCCGTTTTCGTCTGTGTGAGGAGCGTGAGCTTCCAAGCGAGGCACATTGTCGTGGACGG
GCGAGGCTGGCGGGCGGGGTAGGAACTTTATATTCGGATGTTTGGTAGTGGGATGGGGAGGGTGGTTCTG
CCTAGACGGCAGCGAACCCGGCGGCTGTTGTGGCCGAGGTGGGTTCGAGTTTCTTAGCTGCCTACACGGC
AGTGAACTGGATTCATGTATCAGGCATCGTACTCGGCAATTTCTTAGCTGCCTACACGGCAGTGAACCAG
GTAGACGCGGACATCAAGCCCGCCGTGAATTTCTTAGCTGCCTACACGGCAGTGAACGAGAGCCGCAGGG
AGCGGGGCCGCAAACTCCTTTTCTTAGCTGCCTACACGGCAGTGAACTGGAGGCGACCGAACCCGGGCTG
TTCGAGGATTTTCTTAGCTGCCTACACGGCAGTGAACAACCGCGCGCAACAGCTGTGCATCGTCACCTTT
TTCTTAGCTGCCTACACGGCAGTGAACCGTCTCGATGCTGCCGTCGATGAGCGTCTTGTTTTCTTAGCTG
CCTACACGGCAGTGAACTTATCAAGCGGCTGTGCTGGGCCTGTTTCGTTTTTCTTAGCTGCCTACACGGC
AGTGAACGCCTTCGGTGGTGATCTTTCCGTTGTTTGCCTTTTCTTAGCTGCCTACACGGCAGTGAACAAT
CGTGCTCGAGATACCAGCCATCCGCGCACTTTCTTAGCTGCCTACACGGCAGTGAACAACAGAACCGCGC
ACCTCGATCAGCCTCGCATTTTCTTAGCTGCCTACACGGCAGTGAACGTAAATCCAGCGCCTGGGCTGCG
CATTGTCCATTTCTTAGCTGCCTACACGGCAGTGAACCACGCAGCCAGGCTCGAACATCGGCCCGGCTTT
TTCTTAGCTGCCTACACGGCAGTGAACTACTACGACGACGCTTTGCAGGCTGATATTCATTTCTTAGCTG
CCTACACGGCAGTGAACACGACGCGACCAGAATCGCGATTTGCACCCACTTTCTTAGCTGCCTACACGGC
AGTGAACGCGCTGACGCCGCATTCGGCGATCTGCTTCGTTTTCTTAGCTGCCTACACGGCAGTGAACCGG
GCGCTTGCGCCGGATCGGCGAATTGGATGTTTCTTAGCTGCCTACACGGCAGTGAACCCGGGCTGGATGG
ACTCGAAGGGCGCCAGGCTTTTCTTAGCTGCCTACACGGCAGTGAACGACCAGATCCTGCCGCAGTACTG
GCAGGACCGTTTCTTAGCTGCCTACACGGCAGTGAACGTCGCAGCCACTGTGTCGGCCAAAACCAGGTCT
TTCTTAGCTGCCTACACGGCAGTGAACTTGACGAACGCCGTCCAGAAGTCACCACCCGGCTTTCTTAGCT
GCCTACACGGCAGTGAACACCGCGCTCGACTACTACAACGTCCGGCTGATTTTCTTAGCTGCCTACACGG
CAGTGAACTAGCTCCGAAAACCTAATAGCTAACCATTTGAAGGAAAAAGAAATACCGAGTTTTTCCCGCC
AGAAACCCTCTTTTTTCGAGGTCTCGTAACTTGCTGATTTATAAGGGCGTAAGAAATCGTCCGAAAAAAG
GGTCGGAAGCTTCGGGCAATTGGCGGCCGTTTCGCGAGGACCGGGACGGCGATCAACCGTGCCGTTCGGG
CGCGAAAGGTCTTTTGATGGGCGATGCCGCAAAGCCCCCGGCCAGGCCGGGGGCGTCGCGCCAGGGAGCG
GCGCTACAGGCTCGGGTGGCCCGCCTCGATTTCGGACAAGGCATCCATGGGTATGTATATCTCCTTCTTA
AAGTTAAACAAAATTATTTCTAGCCCAAAAAAACGGGTATGGAGAAACAGTAGAGAGTTGCGATAAAAAG
CGTCAGGTAGGATCCGCTAATCTTATGGATAAAAATGCTATGGCATAGCAAAGTGTGACGCCGTGCAAAT
AATCAATGTGGACTTTTCTGCCGTGATTATAGACACTTTTGTTACGCGTTTTTGTCATGGCTTTGGTCCC
GCTTTGTTACAGAATGCTTTTAATAAGCGGGGTTACCGGTTTGGTTAGCGAGAAGAGCCAGTAAAAGACG
CAGTGACGGCAATGTCTGATGCAATATGGACAATTGGTTTCTTCTCTGAATGGCGGGAGTATGAAAAGTA
TGGCTGAAGCGCAAAATGATCCCCTGCTGCCGGGATACTCGTTTAATGCCCATCTGGTGGCGGGTTTAAC
GCCGATTGAGGCCAACGGTTATCTCGATTTTTTTATCGACCGACCGCTGGGAATGAAAGGTTATATTCTC
AATCTCACCATTCGCGGTCAGGGGGTGGTGAAAAATCAGGGACGAGAATTTGTTTGCCGACCGGGTGATA
TTTTGCTGTTCCCGCCAGGAGAGATTCATCACTACGGTCGTCATCCGGAGGCTCGCGAATGGTATCACCA
GTGGGTTTACTTTCGTCCGCGCGCCTACTGGCATGAATGGCTTAACTGGCCGTCAATATTTGCCAATACG
GGGTTCTTTCGCCCGGATGAAGCGCACCAGCCGCATTTCAGCGACCTGTTTGGGCAAATCATTAACGCCG
GGCAAGGGGAAGGGCGCTATTCGGAGCTGCTGGCGATAAATCTGCTTGAGCAATTGTTACTGCGGCGCAT
GGAAGCGATTAACGAGTCGCTCCATCCACCGATGGATAATCGGGTACGCGAGGCTTGTCAGTACATCAGC
GATCACCTGGCAGACAGCAATTTTGATATCGCCAGCGTCGCACAGCATGTTTGCTTGTCGCCGTCGCGTC
TGTCACATCTTTTCCGCCAGCAGTTAGGGATTAGCGTCTTAAGCTGGCGCGAGGACCAACGTATCAGCCA
GGCGAAGCTGCTTTTGAGCACCACCCGGATGCCTATCGCCACCGTCGGTCGCAATGTTGGTTTTGACGAT
CAACTCTATTTCTCGCGGGTATTTAAAAAATGCACCGGGGCCAGCCCGAGCGAGTTCCGTGCCGGTTGTG
AAGAAAAAGTGAATGATGTAGCCGTCAAGTTGTCATAATTTGGGGATTCCTTAAGGTATACTTTCCGCTG
CATAACCCTGCTTCGGGGTCATTATAGCGATTTTTTCGGTATATCCATCCTTTTTCGCACGATATACAGG
ATTTTGCCAAAGGGTTCGTGTAGACTTTCCTTGGTGTATCCAACGGCGTCAGCCGGGCAGGATAGGTGAA
GTAGGCCCACCCGCGAGCGGGTGTTCCTTCTTCACTGTCCCTTATTCGCACCTGGCGGTGCTCAACGGGA
ATCCTGCTCTGCGAGGCTGGCCGATAAGCTAGCTTGTGAGCAAAAGGCCAGCAAAAGGCCAGGAACCGTA
AAAAGGCCGCGTTGCTGGCGTTTTTCCATAGGCTCCGCCCCCCTGACGAGCATCACAAAAATCGACGCTC
AAGTCAGAGGTGGCGAAACCCGACAGGACTATAAAGATACCAGGCGTTTCCCCCTGGAAGCTCCCTCGTG
CGCTCTCCTGTTCCGACCCTGCCGCTTACCGGATACCTGTCCGCCTTTCTCCCTTCGGGAAGCGTGGCGC
TTTCTCATAGCTCACGCTGTAGGTATCTCAGTTCGGTGTAGGTCGTTCGCTCCAAGCTGGGCTGTGTGCA
CGAACCCCCCGTTCAGCCCGACCGCTGCGCCTTATCCGGTAACTATCGTCTTGAGTCCAACCCGGTAAGA
CACGACTTATCGCCACTGGCAGCAGCCACTGGTAACAGGATTAGCAGAGCGAGGTATGTAGGCGGTGCTA
CAGAGTTCTTGAAGTGGTGGCCTAACTACGGCTACACTAGAAGAACAGTATTTGGTATCTGCGCTCTGCT
GAAGCCAGTTACCTTCGGAAAAAGAGTTGGTAGCTCTTGATCCGGCAAACAAACCACCGCTGGTAGCGGT
GGTTTTTTTGTTTGCAAGCAGCAGATTACGCGCAGAAAAAAAGGATCTCAAGAAGATCCTTTGATCTTTT
CTACGGGGTCTGACGCTCAGTGGAACGAAAACTCACGTTAAGGGATTTTGGTCATGAGATTATCAAAAAG
GATCTTCACCTAGATCCTTTTAAATTAAAAATGAAGTTTTAAATCAATCTAAAGTATATATGAGTAAACT
TGGTCTGACAGTTACCAATGCTTAATCAGTGAGGCACCTATCTCAGCGATCTGTCTATTTCGTTCATCCA
TAGTTGCCTGACTCCCCGTCGTGTAGATAACTACGATACGGGAGGGCTTACCATCTGGCCCCAGTGCTGC
AATGATACCGCGAGACCCACGCTCACCGGCTCCAGATTTATCAGCAATAAACCAGCCAGCCGGAAGGGCC
GAGCGCAGAAGTGGTCCTGCAACTTTATCCGCCTCCATCCAGTCTATTAATTGTTGCCGGGAAGCTAGAG
TAAGTAGTTCGCCAGTTAATAGTTTGCGCAACGTTGTTGCCATTGCTACAGGCATCGTGGTGTCACGCTC
GTCGTTTGGTATGGCTTCATTCAGCTCCGGTTCCCAACGATCAAGGCGAGTTACATGATCCCCCATGTTG
TGCAAAAAAGCGGTTAGCTCCTTCGGTCCTCCGATCGTTGTCAGAAGTAAGTTGGCCGCAGTGTTATCAC
TCATGGTTATGGCAGCACTGCATAATTCTCTTACTGTCATGCCATCCGTAAGATGCTTTTCTGTGACTGG
TGAGTCGAATTGGCCGCGGCGTTGTGACAATTTACCGAACAACTCCGCGGCCGGGAAGCCGATCTCGGCT
TGAACGAATTGTTAGGTGGCGGTACTTGGGTCGATATCAAAGTGCATCACTTCTTCCCGTATGCCCAACT
TTGTATAGAGAGCCACTGCGGGATCGTCACCGTAATCTGCTTGCACGTAGATCACATAAGCACCAAGCGC
GTTGGCCTCATGCTTGAGGAGATTGATGAGCGCGGTGGCAATGCCCTGCCTCCGGTGCTCGCCGGAGACT
GCGAGATCATAGATATAGATCTCACTACGCGGCTGCTCAAACTTGGGCAGAACGTAAGCCGCGAGAGCGC
CAACAACCGCTTCTTGGTCGAAGGCAGCAAGCGCGATGAATGTCTTACTACGGAGCAAGTTCCCGAGGTA
ATCGGAGTCCGGCTGATGTTGGGAGTAGGTGGCTACGTCTCCGAACTCACGACCGAAAAGATCAAGAGCA
GCCCGCATGGATTTGACTTGGTCAGGGCCGAGCCTACATGTGCGAATGATGCCCATACTTGAGCCACCTA
ACTTTGTTTTAGGGCGACTGCCCTGCTGCGTAACATCGTTGCTGCTCCATAACATCAAACATCGACCCAC
GGCGTAACGCGCTTGCTGCTTGGATGCCCGAGGCATAGACTGTACAAAAAAACAGTCATAACAAGCCGTG
AAAACCGCCACTGCGCCGTTACCACCGCTGCGTTCGGTCAAGGTTCTGGACCAGTTGCGTGAGCGCATAC
GCTACTTGCATTACAGTTTACGAACCGAACAGGCTTATGTCAATTCGCGCCGCTGGTGCCGCTGGTTGGA
CGCCAAGGGTGAATCCGCCTCGATACCCTGATTACTCGCTTCCTGCGCCCTCTCAGGCGGCGATAGGGGA
CTGGTAAAACGGGGATTGCCCAGACGCCTCCCCCGCCCCTTCAGGGGCACAAATGCGGCCCCAACGGGGC
CACGTAGTGGTGCGTTTTTTGCGTTTCCACCCTTTTCTTCCTTTTCCCTTTTAAACCTTTTAGGACGTCT
ACAGGCCACGTAATCCGTGGCCTGTAGAGTTTAAAAAGGGACGGATTTGTTGCCATTAAGGGACGGATTT
GTTGTTAAGAAGGGACGGATTTGTTGTTGTAAAGGGACGGATTTGTTGTATTGTGGGACGCAGATACAGT
GTCCCCTTATACACAAGGAATGTCGAACGTGGCCTCACCCCCAATGGTTTACAAAAGCAATGCCCTGGTC
GAGGCCGCGTATCGCCTCAGTGTTCAGGAACAGCGGATCGTTCTGGCCTGTATTAGCCAGGTGAAGAGGA
GCGAGCCTGTCACCGATGAAGTGATGTATTCAGTGACGGCGGAGGACATAGCGACGATGGCGGGTGTCCC
TATCGAATCTTCCTACAACCAGCTCAAAGAAGCGGCCCTGCGCCTGAAACGGCGGGAAGTCCGGTTAACC
CAAGAGCCCAATGGCAAGGGGAAAAGACCGAGTGTGATGATTACCGGCT
Features (pLannotate 1.2.2; 33 found; start..end, strand, type, name):
    564..711     -  CDS            lacZα (fragment): LacZα fragment of β-galactosidase; lacZ fragment
   1029..1056    -  ncRNA          CRISPR-DR4: Accession: RF01317 - CRISPR RNA direct repeat element
   1089..1116    -  ncRNA          CRISPR-DR4: Accession: RF01317 - CRISPR RNA direct repeat element
   1149..1176    -  ncRNA          CRISPR-DR4: Accession: RF01317 - CRISPR RNA direct repeat element
   1209..1236    -  ncRNA          CRISPR-DR4: Accession: RF01317 - CRISPR RNA direct repeat element
   1269..1296    -  ncRNA          CRISPR-DR4: Accession: RF01317 - CRISPR RNA direct repeat element
   1329..1356    -  ncRNA          CRISPR-DR4: Accession: RF01317 - CRISPR RNA direct repeat element
   1389..1416    -  ncRNA          CRISPR-DR4: Accession: RF01317 - CRISPR RNA direct repeat element
   1449..1476    -  ncRNA          CRISPR-DR4: Accession: RF01317 - CRISPR RNA direct repeat element
   1509..1536    -  ncRNA          CRISPR-DR4: Accession: RF01317 - CRISPR RNA direct repeat element
   1569..1596    -  ncRNA          CRISPR-DR4: Accession: RF01317 - CRISPR RNA direct repeat element
   1629..1656    -  ncRNA          CRISPR-DR4: Accession: RF01317 - CRISPR RNA direct repeat element
   1689..1716    -  ncRNA          CRISPR-DR4: Accession: RF01317 - CRISPR RNA direct repeat element
   1749..1776    -  ncRNA          CRISPR-DR4: Accession: RF01317 - CRISPR RNA direct repeat element
   1809..1836    -  ncRNA          CRISPR-DR4: Accession: RF01317 - CRISPR RNA direct repeat element
   1869..1896    -  ncRNA          CRISPR-DR4: Accession: RF01317 - CRISPR RNA direct repeat element
   1929..1956    -  ncRNA          CRISPR-DR4: Accession: RF01317 - CRISPR RNA direct repeat element
   1989..2016    -  ncRNA          CRISPR-DR4: Accession: RF01317 - CRISPR RNA direct repeat element
   2049..2076    -  ncRNA          CRISPR-DR4: Accession: RF01317 - CRISPR RNA direct repeat element
   2109..2136    -  ncRNA          CRISPR-DR4: Accession: RF01317 - CRISPR RNA direct repeat element
   2169..2196    -  ncRNA          CRISPR-DR4: Accession: RF01317 - CRISPR RNA direct repeat element
   2230..2257    -  ncRNA          CRISPR-DR4: Accession: RF01317 - CRISPR RNA direct repeat element
   2290..2317    -  ncRNA          CRISPR-DR4: Accession: RF01317 - CRISPR RNA direct repeat element
   2650..2672    -  RBS            RBS: efficient ribosome binding site from bacteriophage T7 gene 10 (Olins and Rangwala, 1989)
   2699..2983    -  promoter       araBAD promoter: araBAD; promoter of the L-arabinose operon of E. coli; the araC regulatory gene is transcribed in the opposite direction (Guzman et al., 1995)
   3010..3888    +  CDS            araC: L-arabinose regulatory protein; araC
   4045..4153    +  oriT           oriT: incP origin of transfer
   4223..4811    -  rep_origin     ori: high-copy-number ColE1/pMB1/pBR322/pUC origin of replication
   4983..5535    -  CDS            bla(M) (fragment): β-lactamase lacking the signal sequence; bla(M); allows cytosolic expression of β-lactamase
   5612..6145    -  CDS            GmR: gentamycin acetyltransferase; aacC1; confers resistance to gentamycin
   6315..6343    -  promoter       Pc promoter: intI1 (promoter lies within the coding sequence); class 1 integron promoter
   6384..6735    -  rep_origin     pRO1600 oriV: broad-host-range origin of replication from Pseudomonas aeruginosa plasmid pRO1600; requires the pRO1600 Rep protein for replication (West et al., 1994)
   6749..533     +  CDS            pRO1600 Rep (across the origin): replication protein for the broad-host-range plasmid pRO1600 from Pseudomonas aeruginosa&nbsp
