[The description below was written by a language model from this plasmid's Addgene catalogue record and pLannotate feature annotations shown in this document.]
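Description:
pCRISPR2_+5D is a bacterial plasmid built on pHERD30T, an Escherichia coli–Pseudomonas shuttle vector. It carries a high-copy ColE1/pUC-type origin for propagation in E. coli, together with the pRO1600 oriV and its cognate Rep protein, which support replication in Pseudomonas aeruginosa and related hosts. An incP oriT allows conjugative mobilisation from a suitable donor. Selection is by gentamicin, through the aacC1 acetyltransferase gene driven by a class 1 integron Pc promoter. A β-lactamase fragment and a lacZα fragment are also annotated; both appear to be backbone remnants rather than functional markers.

The insert, about 1.9 kb and cloned between NcoI and SphI, is the CRISPR2 locus of P. aeruginosa UCBPP-PA14, the array that lies adjacent to the cas1 gene. It sits downstream of the arabinose-inducible araBAD promoter, with araC divergently encoded and a T7 gene 10 ribosome binding site carried over from the vector. The feature tables show 22 regularly spaced 28-nt direct repeats, preceded by roughly 330 bp of unannotated sequence that presumably contains the leader, although this region is not annotated as such. The defining change is a 5 bp insertion downstream of the proximal integration host factor site (IHFprox), which would alter the spacing and helical phasing of the leader sequence motifs. The name and associated publication indicate it is one of a set of variants for testing how motif position and phasing affect CRISPR adaptation (new spacer acquisition). The two sequence records (7,049 and 7,069 nt) share the same feature set in opposite orientations, and both are slightly shorter than the catalogued 7,120 bp.
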