Addgene plasmid #149390: pCRISPR2_+5D
Purpose: P. aeruginosa PA14 CRISPR2 locus, with 5bp addition downstream of IHFprox site
Depositing lab: Blake Wiedenheft. Depositing organization: Montana State University. Publication: Distribution and phasing of sequence motifs that facilitate CRISPR adaptation. Santiago-Frangos A, Buyukyoruk M, Wiegand T, Krishna P, Wiedenheft B. Curr Biol. 2021 Aug 23;31(16):3515-3524.e6. doi: 10.1016/j.cub.2021.05.068. Epub 2021 Jun 25. PubMed 34174210.
Backbone
  Vector backbone: pHERD30T
  Backbone size w/o insert (bp): 5220
  Total vector size (bp): 7120
  Vector type: Bacterial Expression
Growth in bacteria
  Bacterial resistance: Gentamicin, 10 μg/mL
  Growth temperature: 37°C
  Growth strain: DH5alpha
  Copy number: High Copy
Gene/Insert
  Gene/Insert name: Pseudomonas aeruginosa PA14 CRISPR2 locus (alt name: P. aeruginosa PA14 CRISPR locus adjacent to the Cas1 gene)
  Species: Pseudomonas aeruginosa UCBPP-PA14
  Insert size (bp): 1900
  Mutation: 5bp inserted downstream of the IHFprox site
  Promoter: pBAD
  Cloning method: Restriction Enzyme; 5′ cloning site NcoI (unknown if destroyed); 3′ cloning site SphI (unknown if destroyed)
  Sequencing primers: 5′ pBAD_F
Terms and licenses: Academic/Nonprofit Terms; Industry Terms: Not Available to Industry
How to cite: pCRISPR2_+5D was a gift from Blake Wiedenheft (Addgene plasmid # 149390 ; http://n2t.net/addgene:149390 ; RRID:Addgene_149390)
